>Addgene plasmid #14279 | pAG304GAL-ECFP-ccdB | depositor full sequence | sequence record 7942 | Author sequence
TCGCGCGTTTCGGTGATGACGGTGAAAACCTCTGACACATGCAGCTCCCGGAGACGGTCACAGCTTGTCT
GTAAGCGGATGCCGGGAGCAGACAAGCCCGTCAGGGCGCGTCAGCGGGTGTTGGCGGGTGTCGGGGCTGG
CTTAACTATGCGGCATCAGAGCAGATTGTACTGAGAGTGCACCAAACGACATTACTATATATATAATATA
GGAAGCATTTAATAGACAGCATCGTAATATATGTGTACTTTGCAGTTATGACGCCAGATGGCAGTAGTGG
AAGATATTCTTTATTGAAAAATAGCTTGTCACCTTACGTACAATCTTGATCCGGAGCTTTTCTTTTTTTG
CCGATTAAGAATTAATTCGGTCGAAAAAAGAAAAGGAGAGGGCCAAGAGGGAGGGCATTGGTGACTATTG
AGCACGTGAGTATACGTGATTAAGCACACAAAGGCAGCTTGGAGTATGTCTGTTATTAATTTCACAGGTA
GTTCTGGTCCATTGGTGAAAGTTTGCGGCTTGCAGAGCACAGAGGCCGCAGAATGTGCTCTAGATTCCGA
TGCTGACTTGCTGGGTATTATATGTGTGCCCAATAGAAAGAGAACAATTGACCCGGTTATTGCAAGGAAA
ATTTCAAGTCTTGTAAAAGCATATAAAAATAGTTCAGGCACTCCGAAATACTTGGTTGGCGTGTTTCGTA
ATCAACCTAAGGAGGATGTTTTGGCTCTGGTCAATGATTACGGCATTGATATCGTCCAACTGCATGGAGA
TGAGTCGTGGCAAGAATACCAAGAGTTCCTCGGTTTGCCAGTTATTAAAAGACTCGTATTTCCAAAAGAC
TGCAACATACTACTCAGTGCAGCTTCACAGAAACCTCATTCGTTTATTCCCTTGTTTGATTCAGAAGCAG
GTGGGACAGGTGAACTTTTGGATTGGAACTCGATTTCTGACTGGGTTGGAAGGCAAGAGAGCCCCGAAAG
CTTACATTTTATGTTAGCTGGTGGACTGACGCCAGAAAATGTTGGTGATGCGCTTAGATTAAATGGCGTT
ATTGGTGTTGATGTAAGCGGAGGTGTGGAGACAAATGGTGTAAAAGACTCTAACAAAATAGCAAATTTCG
TCAAAAATGCTAAGAAATAGGTTATTACTGAGTAGTATTTATTTAAGTATTGTTTGTGCACTTGCCTGCG
GTGTGAAATACCGCACAGATGCGTAAGGAGAAAATACCGCATCAGGAAATTGTAAACGTTAATATTTTGT
TAAAATTCGCGTTAAATTTTTGTTAAATCAGCTCATTTTTTAACCAATAGGCCGAAATCGGCAAAATCCC
TTATAAATCAAAAGAATAGACCGAGATAGGGT
[37 nt withheld, positions 1363-1399]
AAAGAACGTGGACTCCAACGTCAAAGG
[49 nt withheld, positions 1427-1475]
T
[91 nt withheld, positions 1477-1567]
G
[124 nt withheld, positions 1569-1692]
CGCGCCATTCGCCATTCAGGCTGCGCAACTGTTGGGAAGGGCGATCGGTGCGGGCCTCTTCGCTATTACG
CCAGCTGGCGAAGGGGGGATGTGCTGCAAGGCGATTAAGTTGGGTAACGCCAGGGTTTTCCCAGTCACGA
CGTTGTAAAACGACGGCCAGTGAATTGTAATACGACTCACTATAGGGCGAATTGGAGCTCTAGTACGGAT
TAGAAGCCGCCGAGCGGGCGACAGCCCTCCGACGGAAGACTCTCCTCCGTGCGTCCTCGTCTTCACCGGT
CGCGTTCCTGAAACGCAGATGTGCCTCGCGCCGCACTGCTCCGAACAATAAAGATTCTACAATACTAGCT
TTTATGGTTATGAAGAGGAAAAATTGGCAGTAACCTGGCCCCACAAACCTTCAAATTAACGAATCAAATT
AACAACCATAGGATGATAATGCGATTAGTTTTTTAGCCTTATTTCTGGGGTAATTAATCAGCGAAGCGAT
GATTTTTGATCTATTAACAGATATATAAATGGAAAAGCTGCATAACCACTTTAACTAATACTTTCAACAT
TTTCAGTTTGTATTACTTCTTATTCAAATGTCATAAAAGTATCAACAAAAAATTGTTAATATACCTCTAT
ACTTTAACGTCAAGGAGAAAAAACCCCGGATTCTAGAACTAGTGGATCCCCCGGGACAAAATGGTGAGCA
AGGGCGAGGAGCTGTTCACCGGGGTGGTGCCCATCCTGGTCGAGCTGGACGGCGACGTAAACGGCCACAA
GTTCAGCGTGTCCGGCGAGGGCGAGGGCGATGCCACCTACGGCAAGCTGACCCTGAAGTTCATCTGCACC
ACCGGCAAGCTGCCCGTGCCCTGGCCCACCCTCGTGACCACCCTGACCTGGGGCGTGCAGTGCTTCAGCC
GCTACCCCGACCACATGAAGCAGCACGACTTCTTCAAGTCCGCCATGCCCGAAGGCTACGTCCAGGAGCG
CACCATCTTCTTCAAGGACGACGGCAACTACAAGACCCGCGCCGAGGTGAAGTTCGAGGGCGACACCCTG
GTGAACCGCATCGAGCTGAAGGGCATCGACTTCAAGGAGGACGGCAACATCCTGGGGCACAAGCTGGAGT
ACAACTACATCAGCCACAACGTCTATATCACCGCCGACAAGCAGAAGAACGGCATCAAGGCCAACTTCAA
GATCCGCCACAACATCGAGGACGGCAGCGTGCAGCTCGCCGACCACTACCAGCAGAACACCCCCATCGGC
GACGGCCCCGTGCTGCTGCCCGACAACCACTACCTGAGCACCCAGTCCGCCCTGAGCAAAGACCCCAACG
AGAAGCGCGATCACATGGTCCTGCTGGAGTTCGTGACCGCCGCCGGGATCACTCTCGGCATGGACGAGCT
GTACAAGGGTGGACCAGGTGGTGGACATCAAACAAGTTTGTACAAAAAAGCTGAACGAGAAACGTAAAAT
GATATAAATATCAATATATTAAATTAGATTTTGCATAAAAAACAGACTACATAATACTGTAAAACACAAC
ATATCCAGTCACTATGGCGGCCGCATTAGGCACCCCAGGCTTTACACTTTATGCTTCCGGCTCGTATAAT
GTGTGGATTTTGAGTTAGGATCCGTCGAGATTTTCAGGAGCTAAGGAAGCTAAAATGGAGAAAAAAATCA
CTGGATATACCACCGTTGATATATCCCAATGGCATCGTAAAGAACATTTTGAGGCATTTCAGTCAGTTGC
TCAATGTACCTATAACCAGACCGTTCAGCTGGATATTACGGCCTTTTTAAAGACCGTAAAGAAAAATAAG
CACAAGTTTTATCCGGCCTTTATTCACATTCTTGCCCGCCTGATGAATGCTCATCCGGAATTCCGTATGG
CAATGAAAGACGGTGAGCTGGTGATATGGGATAGTGTTCACCCTTGTTACACCGTTTTCCATGAGCAAAC
TGAAACGTTTTCATCGCTCTGGAGTGAATACCACGACGATTTCCGGCAGTTTCTACACATATATTCGCAA
GATGTGGCGTGTTACGGTGAAAACCTGGCCTATTTCCCTAAAGGGTTTATTGAGAATATGTTTTTCGTCT
CAGCCAATCCCTGGGTGAGTTTCACCAGTTTTGATTTAAACGTGGCCAATATGGACAACTTCTTCGCCCC
CGTTTTCACCATGGGCAAATATTATACGCAAGGCGACAAGGTGCTGATGCCGCTGGCGATTCAGGTTCAT
CATGCCGTCTGTGATGGCTTCCATGTCGGCAGAATGCTTAATGAATTACAACAGTACTGCGATGAGTGGC
AGGGCGGGGCGTAAACGCCGCGTGGATCCGGCTTACTAAAAGCCAGATAACAGTATGCGTATTTGCGCGC
TGATTTTTGCGGTATAAGAATATATACTGATATGTATACCCGAAGTATGTCAAAAAGAGGTATGCTATGA
AGCAGCGTATTACAGTGACAGTTGACAGCGACAGCTATCAGTTGCTCAAGGCATATATGATGTCAATATC
TCCGGTCTGGTAAGCACAACCATGCAGAATGAAGCCCGTCGTCTGCGTGCCGAACGCTGGAAAGCGGAAA
ATCAGGAAGGGATGGCTGAGGTCGCCCGGTTTATTGAAATGAACGGCTCTTTTGCTGACGAGAACAGGGG
CTGGTGAAATGCAGTTTAAGGTTTACACCTATAAAAGAGAGAGCCGTTATCGTCTGTTTGTGGATGTACA
GAGTGATATTATTGACACGCCCGGGCGACGGATGGTGATCCCCCTGGCCAGTGCACGTCTGCTGTCAGAT
AAAGTCTCCCGTGAACTTTACCCGGTGGTGCATATCGGGGATGAAAGCTGGCGCATGATGACCACCGATA
TGGCCAGTGTGCCGGTCTCCGTTATCGGGGAAGAAGTGGCTGATCTCAGCCACCGCGAAAATGACATCAA
AAACGCCATTAACCTGATGTTCTGGGGAATATAAATGTCAGGCTCCCTTATACACAGCCAGTCTGCAGGT
CGACCATAGTGACTGGATATGTTGTGTTTTACAGTATTATGTAGTCTGTTTTTTATGCAAAATCTAATTT
AATATATTGATATTTATATCATTTTACGTTTCTCGTTCAGCTTTCTTGTACAAAGTGGTTCGATGTCATG
TAATTAGTTATGTCACGCTTACATTCACGCCCTCCCCCCACATCCGCTCTAACCGAAAAGGAAGGAGTTA
GACAACCTGAAGTCTAGGTCCCTATTTATTTTTTTATAGTTATGTTAGTATTAAGAACGTTATTTATATT
TCAAATTTTTCTTTTTTTTCTGTACAGACGCGTGTACGCATGTAACATTATACTGAAAACCTTGCTTGAG
AAGGTTTTGGGACGCTCGAAGGCTTTAATTTGCGGCCGGTACCCAGCTTTTGTTCCCTTTAGTGAGGGTT
AATTCCGAGCTTGGCGTAATCATGGTCATAGCTGTTTCCTGTGTGAAATTGTTATCCGCTCACAATTCCA
CACAACATAGGAGCCGGAAGCATAAAGTGTAAAGCCTGGGGTGCCTAATGAGTGAGGTAACTCACATTAA
TTGCGTTGCGCTCACTGCCCGCTTTCCAGTCGGGAAACCTGTCGTGCCAGCTGCATTAATGAATCGGCCA
ACGCGCGGGGAGAGGCGGTTTGCGTATTGGGCGCTCTTCCGCTTCCTCGCTCACTGACTCGCTGCGCTCG
GTCGTTCGGCTGCGGCGAGCGGTATCAGCTCACTCAAAGGCGGTAATACGGTTATCCACAGAATCAGGGG
ATAACGCAGGAAAGAACATGTGAGCAAAAGGCCAGCAAAAGGCCAGGAACCGTAAAAAGGCCGCGTTGCT
GGCGTTTTTCCATAGGCTCGGCCCCCCTGACGAGCATCACAAAAATCGACGCTCAAGTCAGAGGTGGCGA
AACCCGACAGGACTATAAAGATACCAGGCGTTCCCCCCTGGAAGCTCCCTCGTGCGCTCTCCTGTTCCGA
CCCTGCCGCTTACCGGATACCTGTCCGCCTTTCTCCCTTCGGGAAGCGTGGCGCTTTCTCAATGCTCACG
CTGTAGGTATCTCAGTTCGGTGTAGGTCGTTCGCTCCAAGCTGGGCTGTGTGCACGAACCCCCCGTTCAG
CCCGACCGCTGCGCCTTATCCGGTAACTATCGTCTTGAGTCCAACCCGGTAAGACACGACTTATCGCCAC
TGGCAGCAGCCACTGGTAACAGGATTAGCAGAGCGAGGTATGTAGGCGGTGCTACAGAGTTCTTGAAGTG
GTGGCCTAACTACGGCTACACTAGAAGGACAGTATTTGGTATCTGCGCTCTGCTGAAGCCAGTTACCTTC
GGAAAAAGAGTTGGTAGCTCTTGATCCGGCAAACAAACCACCGCTGGTAGCGGTGGTTTTTTTGTTTGCA
AGCAGCAGATTACGCGCAGAAAAAAAGGATCTCAAGAAGATCCTTTGATCTTTTCTACGGGGTCTGACGC
TCAGTGGAACGAAAACTCACGTTAAGGGATTTTGGTCATGAGATTATCAAAAAGGATCTTCACCTAGATC
CTTTTAAATTAAAAATGAAGTTTTAAATCAATCTAAAGTATATATGAGTAAACTTGGTCTGACAGTTACC
AATGCTTAATCAGTGAGGCACCTATCTCAGCGATCTGTCTATTTCGTTCATCCATAGTTGCCTGACTGCC
CGTCGTGTAGATAACTACGATACGGGAGGGCTTACCATCTGGCCCCAGTGCTGCAATGATACCGCGAGAC
CCACGCTCACCGGCTCCAGATTTATCAGCAATAAACCAGCCAGCCGGAAGGGCCGAGCGCAGAAGTGGTC
CTGCAACTTTATCCGCCTCCATCCAGTCTATTAATTGTTGCCGGGAAGCTAGAGTAAGTAGTTCGCCAGT
TAATAGTTTGCGCAACGTTGTTGCCATTGCTACAGGCATCGTGGTGTCACGCTCGTCGTTTGGTATGGCT
TCATTCAGCTCCGGTTCCCAACGATCAAGGCGAGTTACATGATCCCCCATGTTGTGAAAAAAAGCGGTTA
GCTCCTTCGGTCCTCCGATCGTTGTCAGAAGTAAGTTGGCCGCAGTGTTATCACTCATGGTTATGGCAGC
ACTGCATAATTCTCTTACTGTCATGCCATCCGTAAGATGCTTTTCTGTGACTGGTGAGTACTCAACCAAG
TCATTCTGAGAATAGTGTATGCGGCGACCGAGTTGCTCTTGCCCGGCGTCAATACGGGATAATACCGCGC
CACATAGCAGAACTTTAAAAGTGCTCATCATTGGAAAACGTTCTTCGGGGCGAAAACTCTCAAGGATCTT
ACCGCTGTTGAGATCCAGTTCGATGTAACCCACTCGTGCACCCAACTGATCTTCAGCATCTTTTACTTTC
ACCAGCGTTTCTGGGTGAGCAAAAACAGGAAGGCAAAATGCCGCAAAAAAGGGAATAAGGGCGACACGGA
AATGTTGAATACTCATACTCTTCCTTTTTCAATATTATTGAAGCATTTATCAGGGTTATTGTCTCATGAG
CGGATACATATTTGAATGTATTTAGAAAAATAAACAAATAGGGGTTCCGCGCACATTTCCCCGAAAAGTG
CCACCTGACGTCTAAGAAACCATTATTATCATGACATTAACCTATAAAAATAGGCGTATCACGAGGCCCT
TTCGTC
Features (pLannotate 1.2.2; 27 found; start..end, strand, type, name):
    137..184     +  misc_feature   bom (fragment): basis of mobility region from pBR322
    185..465     +  promoter       TRP1 promoter: S. cerevisiae TRP1
    466..1140    +  CDS            TRP1: phosphoribosylanthranilate isomerase, required for tryptophan biosynthesis; S. cerevisiae TRP1; yeast auxotrophic marker
   1187..1236    +  misc_feature   bom (fragment): basis of mobility region from pBR322
   1237..1692    -  rep_origin     f1 ori (sequence partly withheld): f1 bacteriophage origin of replication; arrow indicates direction of (+) strand synthesis
   1700..1857    -  CDS            lacZα (fragment): LacZα fragment of β-galactosidase; lacZ fragment
   1860..1878    +  promoter       T7 promoter: promoter for bacteriophage T7 RNA polymerase
   1898..2339    +  promoter       GAL1 promoter: S. cerevisiae GAL1; inducible promoter, regulated by Gal4
   2354..2377    +  misc_feature   MCS (fragment): pBluescript multiple cloning site
   2383..3099    +  CDS            ECFP: ECFP is a basic (constitutively fluorescent) cyan fluorescent protein published in 1996, derived from Aequorea victoria. It has low acid sensitivity.
   3124..3248    +  protein_bind   attR1: mutant version of attR; recombination site for the Gateway® LR reaction LR Clonase™
   3273..3303    +  promoter       lac UV5 promoter: E. coli lac promoter with an "up" mutation
   3327..3356    +  promoter       cat promoter (fragment): promoter of the E. coli cat gene encoding chloramphenicol acetyltransferase
   3357..4016    +  CDS            CmR: chloramphenicol acetyltransferase; cat; confers resistance to chloramphenicol
   4198..4356    +  CDS            ccdA (fragment): CCDA_ECO57 - Also known as H, letA. Experimental evidence at protein level: Swiss-Prot protein existence level 1. Antitoxin component of a type II toxin-antitoxin (TA) system which inhibits the post-segregational killing (PSK) of plasmid-free cells, also referred to as a plasmid addiction system. Binds to and blocks the activity of CcdB; will also remove bound CcdB protein from the CcdB-GyrA complex by forming a CcdA-CcdB complex, a process termed rejuvenation. Functions as a transcriptional corepressor for the ccdAB operon, repression also requires CcdB (By similarity). From Escherichia coli
   4361..4663    +  CDS            ccdB: CCDB_ECOLI - Also known as G, letB, letD. Experimental evidence at protein level: Swiss-Prot protein existence level 1. Toxic component of a type II toxin-antitoxin (TA) system, functioning in plasmid maintainence. Responsible for the post- segregational killing (PSK) of plasmid-free cells, also referred to as a plasmid addiction system. Half-life of over 2 hours. Cell killing by CcdB is accompanied by filamentation, defects in chromosome and plasmid segregation, defects in cell division, formation of anucleate cells, decreased DNA synthesis and plasmid loss. Interferes with the activity of DN
   4707..4831    -  protein_bind   attR2: mutant version of attR; recombination site for the Gateway® LR reaction LR Clonase™
   4838..5085    +  terminator     CYC1 terminator: S. cerevisiae CYC1; transcription terminator for CYC1
   5108..5126    -  promoter       T3 promoter: promoter for bacteriophage T3 RNA polymerase
   5171..5187    -  protein_bind   lac operator: The lac repressor binds to the lac operator to inhibit transcription in E. coli. This inhibition can be relieved by adding lactose or isopropyl-β-D-thiogalactopyranoside (IPTG). lac repressor encoded by lacI
   5195..5225    -  promoter       lac promoter: promoter for the E. coli lac operon
   5240..5261    -  protein_bind   CAP binding site: CAP binding activates transcription in the presence of cAMP. E. coli catabolite activator protein
   5274..5366    -  CDS            lacI (fragment): lac repressor; lacI; The lac repressor binds to the lac operator to inhibit transcription in E. coli. This inhibition can be relieved by adding lactose or isopropyl-β-D-thiogalactopyranoside (IPTG).
   5549..6137    -  rep_origin     ori: high-copy-number ColE1/pMB1/pBR322/pUC origin of replication
   6308..7168    -  CDS            AmpR: β-lactamase; bla; confers resistance to ampicillin, carbenicillin, and related antibiotics
   7169..7273    -  promoter       AmpR promoter: bla
   7368..35      +  CDS            rop (fragment) (across the origin): Rop protein, which maintains plasmids at low copy number; rop
