[The description below was written by a language model from this plasmid's Addgene catalogue record and pLannotate feature annotations shown in this document.]
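Description:
pAG304GAL-ECFP-ccdB is an empty Gateway destination vector for galactose-inducible expression of N-terminally ECFP-tagged proteins in Saccharomyces cerevisiae. It is built on the pRS304 backbone and is recorded as an integrating plasmid. Consistent with this, the feature table shows no yeast replication origin or centromere, so stable maintenance in yeast depends on chromosomal integration, with selection through the TRP1 auxotrophic marker expressed from its own promoter. In E. coli it replicates from a high-copy ColE1/pUC-type origin and carries AmpR. An f1 origin and remnants of the pBluescript-type lacZα/MCS region, flanked by T7 and T3 promoters, are also present.

The expression cassette consists of the GAL1 promoter, which is regulated by Gal4, followed by the ECFP coding sequence, the Gateway cassette and the CYC1 terminator. The Gateway cassette is bounded by attR1 and attR2 and contains a chloramphenicol resistance gene (CmR) and the ccdB toxin gene, along with a ccdA fragment. Because CcdB poisons DNA gyrase in ordinary E. coli strains, the unrecombined vector must be propagated in a ccdB-tolerant host, with both ampicillin and chloramphenicol selection available. In an LR reaction with an attL-flanked entry clone, the CmR–ccdB segment is replaced by the gene of interest. Standard strains then counterselect against unreacted vector, and the recombined product places the open reading frame downstream of ECFP as a cyan fluorescent fusion.

The plasmid belongs to a suite of yeast Gateway vectors designed for high-throughput genetic analysis. The depositor notes that the supplied full sequence is a reference only and may not exactly match the physical plasmid.
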