Addgene plasmid #14279: pAG304GAL-ECFP-ccdB
Purpose: (Empty Backbone)
Depositing lab: Susan Lindquist. Depositing organization: Whitehead Institute for Biomedical Research. Publication: A suite of Gateway cloning vectors for high-throughput genetic analysis in Saccharomyces cerevisiae. Alberti S, Gitler AD, Lindquist S. Yeast. 2007 Oct . 24(10):913-9. 10.1002/yea.1502 PubMed 17583893.
Backbone
  Vector backbone: pRS304
  Vector type: Yeast Expression ; Gateway Destination
  Selectable markers: TRP1
Growth in bacteria
  Bacterial resistance: Chloramphenicol and Ampicillin, 25 & 100 μg/mL
  Growth temperature: 37°C
  Growth strain: ccdB Survival
  Growth instructions: DB3.1, ccdB Survival
  Copy number: Unknown
Gene/Insert
  Gene/Insert name: None
  Tag / fusion protein: ECFP (N terminal on backbone)
  Cloning method: Gateway Cloning
  Sequencing primers: 5′ EGFP-C
Terms and licenses: Academic/Nonprofit Terms; Industry Terms: Not Available to Industry
Depositor comments: Type of plasmid: integrating. This plasmid contains the Gateway technology from Invitrogen; Invitrogen requires purchasing of Gateway Clonase for carrying out the Gateway recombinational cloning reaction http://www.invitrogen.com Please note that the full plasmid sequence is provided as a reference only, and may not match the exact sequence of the plasmid.
How to cite: pAG304GAL-ECFP-ccdB was a gift from Susan Lindquist (Addgene plasmid # 14279 ; http://n2t.net/addgene:14279 ; RRID:Addgene_14279)
