>Addgene plasmid #14279 | pAG304GAL-ECFP-ccdB | addgene partial sequence | sequence record 20790 | 14279 with pRS_marker
ATATATATAATATTAGGAAGCATTTAATAGAACAGCATCGTAATATATGTGTACTTTGCAGTTATGACGC
CAGATGGCAGTAGTGGAAGATATTCTTTATTGAAAAATAGCTTGTCACCTTACGTACAATCTTGATCCGG
AGCTTTTCTTTTTTTGCCGATTAAGAATTAATTCGGTCGAAAAAAGAAAAGGAGAGGGCCAAGAGGGAGG
GCATTGGTGACTATTGAGCACGTGAGTATACGTGATTAAGCACACAAAGGCAGCTTGGAGTATGTCTGTT
ATTAATTTCACAGGTAGTTCTGGTCCATTGGTGAAAGTTTGCGGCTTGCAGAGCACAGAGGCCGCAGAAT
GTGCTCTAGATTCCGATGCTGACTTGCTGGGTATTATATGTGTGCCCAATAGAAAGAGAACAATTGACCC
GGTTATTGCAAGGAAAATTTCAAGTCTTGTAAAAGCATATAAAAATAGTTCAGGCACTCCGAAATACTTG
GTTGGCGTGTTTCGTAATCAACCTAAGGAGGATGTTTTGGCTCTGGTCAATGATTACGGCATTGATATCG
TCCAACTGCATGGAG
