>Addgene plasmid #14279 | pAG304GAL-ECFP-ccdB | addgene partial sequence | sequence record 20791 | 14279 with EXFP-R
TAGCCTTCGGGCATGGCGGACTTGAAGAAGTCGTGCTGCTTCATGTGGTCGGGGTAGCGGCTGAAGCACT
GCACGCCCCAGGTCAGGGTGGTCACGAGGGTGGGCCAGGGCACGGGCAGCTTGCCGGTGGTGCAGATGAA
CTTCAGGGTCAGCTTGCCGTAGGTGGCATCGCCCTCGCCCTCGCCGGACACGCTGAACTTGTGGCCGTTT
ACGTCGCCGTCCAGCTCGACCAGGATGGGCACCACCCCGGTGAACAGCTCCTCGCCCTTGCTCACCATTT
TGTCCCGGGGGATCCACTAGTTCTAGAATCCGGGGTTTTTTCTCCTTGACGTTAAAGTATAGAGGTATAT
TAACAATTTTTTGTTGATACTTTTATTACATTTGAATAAGAAGTAATACAAACCGAAAATGTTGAAAGTA
TTAGTTAAAGTGGTTATGCAGTTTTTGCATTTATATATCTGTTAATAGATCAAAAATCATCGCTTCGCTG
ATTAATTACCCCAGAAATAAGGCTAAAAAACTAATCGCATTATCATCCTATGGTTGTTAATTTGATT
